>Addgene plasmid #43558 | III-CCAT | depositor partial sequence | sequence record 58823 | III-CCAT sequence 426 bps
CGTCTCGGCTCACCCCAGAGCAGGTCGTGGCGATCGCAAGCCACGACGGAGGAAAGCAAGCCTTGGAAAC
AGTACAGAGGCTGTTGCCTGTGCTGTGCCAAGCGCACGGACTCACCCCAGAGCAGGTCGTGGCGATCGCA
AGCCACGACGGAGGAAAGCAAGCCTTGGAAACAGTACAGAGGCTGTTGCCTGTGCTGTGCCAAGCGCACG
GCCTCACCCCAGAGCAGGTCGTGGCAATCGCCTCCAACATTGGCGGGAAACAGGCACTCGAGACTGTCCA
GCGCCTGCTTCCCGTGCTGTGCCAAGCGCACGGATTAACCCCAGAGCAGGTCGTGGCCATTGCCTCGAAT
GGAGGGGGCAAACAGGCGTTGGAAACCGTACAACGATTGCTGCCGGTGCTGTGCCAAGCGCACGGACTCA
GAGACG
