>Addgene plasmid #43558 | III-CCAT | addgene partial sequence | sequence record 61619 | M13-F20 5'-TGTAAAACGACGGCCAGT-3'
TGGGCGAATTGGGCCCTCTAGATGCATGCTCGAGCGGCCGCCAGTGTGATGGATATCTGCAGAATTCGCC
CTTGCCGTCCTAGCGCGTCTCGGCTCACCCCAGAGCAGGTCGTGGCGATCGCAAGCCACGACGGAGGAAA
GCAAGCCTTGGAAACAGTACAGAGGCTGTTGCCTGTGCTGTGCCAAGCGCACGGACTCACCCCAGAGCAG
GTCGTGGCGATCGCAAGCCACGACGGAGGAAAGCAAGCCTTGGAAACAGTACAGAGGCTGTTGCCTGTGC
TGTGCCAAGCGCACGGCCTCACCCCAGAGCAGGTCGTGGCAATCGCCTCCAACATTGGCGGGAAACAGGC
ACTCGAGACTGTCCAGCGCCTGCTTCCCGTGCTGTGCCAAGCGCACGGATTAACCCCAGAGCAGGTCGTG
GCCATTGCCTCGAATGGAGGGGGCAAACAGGCGTTGGAAACCGTACAACGATTGCTGCCGGTGCTGTGCC
AAGCGCACGGACTCAGAGACGTGGGCACAGGAAAGAAGGGCGAATTCCAGCACACTGGCGGCCGTTACTA
GTGGATCCGAGCTCGGTACCAAGCTTGATGCATAGCTTGAGTATTCTATAGTGTCACCTAAATAGCTTGG
CGTAATCATGGTCATAGCTGTTTCCTGTGTGAAATTGTTATCCGCTCACAATTCCACACAACATACGAGC
CGGAAGCATAAAGTGTAAAGCCTGGGGTGCCTAATGAGTGAGCTAACTCACATTAATTGCGTTGCGCTCA
CTGCCCGCTTTCCAGTCGGGAAACCTGTCGTGCCAGCTGCATTAATGAATCGGCCAACGCGCGGGGAGAG
GCGGTTTGCGTATTGGGCGCTCTTCCGCTTCCTCGCTCACTGACTCGCTGCGCTCGGTCGTTCGGCTGCG
GCGAGCGGTATCAGTC
