[The description below was written by a language model from this plasmid's Addgene catalogue record.]
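Description:
III-CCAT is a bacterial cloning plasmid built on the commercial pCRII-TOPO backbone (about 4 kb without insert), into which a 426 bp synthetic fragment was introduced by TOPO cloning. It is a high-copy plasmid maintained in E. coli and is recorded as conferring resistance to both ampicillin and kanamycin, consistent with the dual markers carried by this backbone. The insert can be sequenced from flanking T7 and M13 reverse primer sites. No feature table accompanies the record, so the exact positions of the origin, resistance genes and insert are not documented here.

The insert is described only by its name and as synthetic, and the record does not spell out its composition. The associated publication describes a TALEN genome-editing system for generating human stem cell-based disease models, and the name suggests a library component. "CCAT" plausibly denotes a four-nucleotide target sequence, and "III" plausibly denotes a position or set within an ordered assembly scheme. An insert of 426 bp would be consistent with a pre-assembled block of roughly four TALE repeat modules, each recognising one base, but this is an interpretation and not something the catalogue fields state. There is no promoter or expression cassette indicated for the insert, and the vector type is listed as bacterial cloning. The plasmid therefore appears to be a storage and source vector from which the fragment is taken for building larger TALE arrays, not a construct intended for expression in cells.
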