Addgene plasmid #43558: III-CCAT
Depositing lab: Chad Cowan & Kiran Musunuru. Depositing organization: Harvard University. Publication: A TALEN Genome-Editing System for Generating Human Stem Cell-Based Disease Models. Ding Q, Lee YK, Schaefer EA, Peters DT, Veres A, Kim K, Kuperwasser N, Motola DL, Meissner TB, Hendriks WT, Trevisan M, Gupta RM, Moisan A, Banks E, Friesen M, Schinzel RT, Xia F, Tang A, Xia Y, Figueroa E, Wann A, Ahfeldt T, Daheron L, Zhang F, Rubin LL, Peng LF, Chung RT, Musunuru K, Cowan CA. Cell Stem Cell. 2012 Dec 12. pii: S1934-5909(12)00645-5. doi: 10.1016/j.stem.2012.11.011. PubMed 23246482.
Backbone
  Vector backbone: pCRII-TOPO
  Backbone manufacturer: Invitrogen
  Backbone size w/o insert (bp): 3973
  Vector type: Bacterial Cloning
Growth in bacteria
  Bacterial resistance: Ampicillin and Kanamycin, 100 & 50 μg/mL
  Growth temperature: 37°C
  Growth strain: Top10
  Copy number: High Copy
Gene/Insert
  Gene/Insert name: III-CCAT
  Species: Synthetic
  Insert size (bp): 426
  Cloning method: TOPO Cloning
  Sequencing primers: 5′ T7; 3′ M13-rev
Terms and licenses: Academic/Nonprofit Terms; Industry Terms: Not Available to Industry
How to cite: III-CCAT was a gift from Chad Cowan & Kiran Musunuru (Addgene plasmid # 43558 ; http://n2t.net/addgene:43558 ; RRID:Addgene_43558)
